Addgene plasmid #22576: Flag-HA-USP28
Depositing lab: Wade Harper. Depositing organization: Harvard Medical School. Publication: Defining the human deubiquitinating enzyme interaction landscape. Sowa ME, Bennett EJ, Gygi SP, Harper JW. Cell. 2009 Jul 23. 138(2):389-403. 10.1016/j.cell.2009.04.042 PubMed 19615732.
Backbone
  Vector backbone: pDEST_LTR_N_FLAG_HA_IRES_puro
  Backbone manufacturer: Harper_Lab
  Backbone size w/o insert (bp): 6521
  Vector type: Mammalian Expression, Retroviral
  Selectable markers: Puromycin
Growth in bacteria
  Bacterial resistance: Ampicillin, 100 μg/mL
  Growth temperature: 37°C
  Growth strain: DH5alpha
  Copy number: High Copy
Gene/Insert
  Gene/Insert name: USP28 (alt names: ubiquitin specific peptidase 28; KIAA1515)
  Species: H. sapiens (human)
  Mutation: None
  GenBank ID: BC065928.1
  Entrez Gene: USP28
  Tag / fusion protein: HA (N terminal on backbone); FLAG (N terminal on backbone)
  Cloning method: Gateway Cloning; 5′ cloning site GATEWAY_LR (unknown if destroyed); 3′ cloning site GATEWAY_LR (unknown if destroyed)
  Sequencing primers: 5′ CAGCCCTCACTCCTTCTCTAGG; 3′ CAAGCGGCTTCGGCCAGTAAC
Resource information
  A portion of this plasmid was derived from a plasmid made by: Gift from Steve Elledge, HMS
Terms and licenses: Academic/Nonprofit Terms; Industry Terms: Not Available to Industry
How to cite: Flag-HA-USP28 was a gift from Wade Harper (Addgene plasmid # 22576)
