[The description below was written by a language model from this plasmid's Addgene catalogue record.]
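Description:
Flag-HA-USP28 is a retroviral mammalian expression plasmid carrying the human deubiquitinating enzyme USP28 (ubiquitin specific peptidase 28, also known as KIAA1515) as an unmutated open reading frame. It is built on the Gateway destination vector pDEST_LTR_N_FLAG_HA_IRES_puro, a backbone of about 6.5 kb without insert, and the USP28 coding sequence was introduced by an LR recombination reaction. In bacteria the plasmid is maintained at high copy under ampicillin selection. No feature table is provided, so the specific origin of replication and the exact retroviral backbone family are not stated.

As the backbone name indicates, expression is driven from the retroviral long terminal repeat, and the vector supplies tandem FLAG and HA epitope tags fused to the N terminus of USP28. Downstream of the insert, an internal ribosome entry site links a puromycin resistance gene to the same transcript. Cells that survive puromycin selection are therefore expected to express the tagged protein as well, which makes it straightforward to derive stable populations after transduction or transfection. As a retroviral vector, it would be packaged into virus by supplying the viral structural and envelope proteins in trans from a packaging cell line or helper plasmids, allowing integration into the genome of target cells.

The dual FLAG-HA tag suits immunoprecipitation, sequential affinity purification and detection by western blot or immunofluorescence. The construct comes from a systematic study of the interaction landscape of human deubiquitinating enzymes, where stably expressed tagged enzymes of this type serve as baits for identifying associated proteins, consistent with its use for USP28 interaction and functional studies.
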