>Addgene plasmid #22576 | Flag-HA-USP28 | addgene partial sequence | sequence record 28378 | 22576 with HarMSCVb (caggtcccctacatcgtgac)
TGGGTCAGCCCTTTGTACNCCCTAAGCCTCCGCCTCCTCTTCCTCCATCCGCCNNNNNTCTCCCCCTTGA
ACCTCCTCGTTCGACCCCGCCTCGATCCTCCCTTTATCCAGCCCTCACTCCTTCTCTAGGCGCCGGAATT
AGATCTGCCACCATGGACTACAAGGATGACGATGACAAGCTCGATGGAGGATACCCATACGATGTTCCAG
ATTACGCTGCTCGAGGTTATCAAACAAGTTTGTACAAAAAAGTTGGCATGACTGCGGAGCTGCAGCAGGA
CGACGCGGCCGGCGCGGCAGACGGCCACGGCTCGAGCTGCCAAATGCTGTTAAATCAACTGAGAGAAATC
ACAGGCATTCAGGACCCTTCCTTTCTCCATGAAGCTCTGAAGGCCAGTAATGGTGACATTACTCAGGCAG
TCAGCCTTCTCACTGATGAGAGAGTTAAGGAGCCCAGTCAAGACACTGTTGCTACAGAACCATCTGAAGT
AGAGGGGAGTGCTGCCAACAAGGAAGTATTAGCAAAAGTTATAGACCTTACTCATGATAACAAAGATGAT
CTTCAGGCTGCCATTGCTTTGAGTCTACTGGAGTCTCCCAAAATCCAAGCTGATGGAAGAGATCTTAACA
GGATGCATGAAGCAACCTCTGCAGAAACTAAACGCTCAAAGAGAAAACGCTGTGAGGTCTGGGGAGAAAA
CCCCAATCCCAATGACTGGAGGAGAGTTGATGGTTGGNCAGTTGGGCTGAAAAATGNTGGCAATACATGT
TGGTTTAGTGCTGTTATTCAGTCTCTCTTTCAATTGCCTGAA
